>Addgene plasmid #48349 | pDONR P2R-P3-EGFP | depositor full sequence | sequence record 70563 | pDONR P2R-P3-EGFP sequence 3359 bps
CTTTCCTGCGTTATCCCCTGATTCTGTGGATAACCGTATTACCGCCTTTGAGTGAGCTGATACCGCTCGC
CGCAGCCGAACGACCGAGCGCAGCGAGTCAGTGAGCGAGGAAGCGGAAGAGCGCCCAATACGCAAACCGC
CTCTCCCCGCGCGTTGGCCGATTCATTAATGCAGCTGGCACGACAGGTTTCCCGACTGGAAAGCGGGCAG
TGAGCGCAACGCAATTAATACGCGTACCGCTAGCCAGGAAGAGTTTGTAGAAACGCAAAAAGGCCATCCG
TCAGGATGGCCTTCTGCTTAGTTTGATGCCTGGCAGTTTATGGCGGGCGTCCTGCCCGCCACCCTCCGGG
CCGTTGCTTCACAACGTTCAAATCCGCTCCCGGCGGATTTGTCCTACTCAGGAGAGCGTTCACCGACAAA
CAACAGATAAAACGAAAGGCCCAGTCTTCCGACTGAGCCTTTCGTTTTATTTGATGCCTGGCAGTTCCCT
ACTCTCGCGTTAACGCTAGCATGGATGTTTTCCCAGTCACGACGTTGTAAAACGACGGCCAGTCTTAAGC
TCGGGCCCTGCAGCTCTAGAGCTCGAATTCTACAGGTCACTAATACCATCTAAGTAGTTGGTTCATAGTG
ACTGCATATGTTGTGTTTTACAGTATTATGTAGTCTGTTTTTTATGCAAAATCTAATTTAATATATTGAT
ATTTATATCATTTTACGTTTCTCGTTCAACTTTCTTGTACAAAGTGGACATGGTGAGCAAGGGCGAGGAG
CTGTTCACCGGGGTGGTGCCCATCCTGGTCGAGCTGGACGGCGACGTAAACGGCCACAAGGTCAGCGTGT
CCGGCGAGGGCGAGGGCGATGCCACCTACGGCAAGCTGACCCTGAAGTTCATCTGCACCACCGGCAAGCT
GCCCGTGCCCTGGCCCACCCTCGTGACCACCCTGACCTACGGCGTGCAGTGCTTCAGCCGCTACCCCGAC
CACATGAAGCAGCACGACTTCTTCAAGTCCGCCATGCCCGAAGGCTACGTCCAGGAGCGCACCATCTTCT
TCAAGGACGACGGCAACTACAAGACCCGCGCCGAGGTGAAGTTCGAGGGCGACACCCTGGTGAACCGCAT
CGAGCTGAAGGGCATCGACTTCAAGGAGGACGGCAACATCCTGGGGCACAAGCTGGAGTACAACTACAAC
AGCCACAACGTCTATATCATGGCCGACAAGCAGAAGAACGGCATCAAGGTGAACTTCAAGATCCGCCACA
ACATCGAGGACGGCAGCGTGCAGCTCGCCGACCACTACCAGCAGAACACCCCCATCGGCGACGGCCCCGT
GCTGCTGCCCGACAACCACTACCTGAGCACCCAGTCCGCCCTGAGCAAAGACCCCAACGAGAAGCGCGAT
CACATGGTCCTGCTGGAGTTCGTGACCGCCGCCGGGATCACTCTCGGCATGGACGAGCTGTACTAAACAA
CTTTATTATACAAAGTTGGCATTATAAAAAAGCATTGCTTATCAATTTGTTGCAACGAACAGGTCACTAT
CAGTCAAAATAAAATCATTATTTGGAGCTCCATGGTAGCGTTAACGCGGCCGCGATATCCCCTATAGTGA
GTCGTATTACATGGTCATAGCTGTTTCCTGGCAGCTCTGGCCCGTGTCTCAAAATCTCTGATGTTACATT
GCACAAGATAAAAATATATCATCATGAACAATAAAACTGTCTGCTTACATAAACAGTAATACAAGGGGTG
TTATGAGCCATATTCAACGGGAAACGTCGAGGCCGCGATTAAATTCCAACATGGATGCTGATTTATATGG
GTATAAATGGGCTCGCGATAATGTCGGGCAATCAGGTGCGACAATCTATCGCTTGTATGGGAAGCCCGAT
GCGCCAGAGTTGTTTCTGAAACATGGCAAAGGTAGCGTTGCCAATGATGTTACAGATGAGATGGTCAGAC
TAAACTGGCTGACGGAATTTATGCCTCTTCCGACCATCAAGCATTTTATCCGTACTCCTGATGATGCATG
GTTACTCACCACTGCGATCCCCGGAAAAACAGCATTCCAGGTATTAGAAGAATATCCTGATTCAGGTGAA
AATATTGTTGATGCGCTGGCAGTGTTCCTGCGCCGGTTGCATTCGATTCCTGTTTGTAATTGTCCTTTTA
ACAGCGATCGCGTATTTCGTCTCGCTCAGGCGCAATCACGAATGAATAACGGTTTGGTTGATGCGAGTGA
TTTTGATGACGAGCGTAATGGCTGGCCTGTTGAACAAGTCTGGAAAGAAATGCATAAACTTTTGCCATTC
TCACCGGATTCAGTCGTCACTCATGGTGATTTCTCACTTGATAACCTTATTTTTGACGAGGGGAAATTAA
TAGGTTGTATTGATGTTGGACGAGTCGGAATCGCAGACCGATACCAGGATCTTGCCATCCTATGGAACTG
CCTCGGTGAGTTTTCTCCTTCATTACAGAAACGGCTTTTTCAAAAATATGGTATTGATAATCCTGATATG
AATAAATTGCAGTTTCATTTGATGCTCGATGAGTTTTTCTAATCAGAATTGGTTAATTGGTTGTAACACT
GGCAGAGCATTACGCTGACTTGACGGGACGGCGCAAGCTCATGACCAAAATCCCTTAACGTGAGTTACGC
GTCGTTCCACTGAGCGTCAGACCCCGTAGAAAAGATCAAAGGATCTTCTTGAGATCCTTTTTTTCTGCGC
GTAATCTGCTGCTTGCAAACAAAAAAACCACCGCTACCAGCGGTGGTTTGTTTGCCGGATCAAGAGCTAC
CAACTCTTTTTCCGAAGGTAACTGGCTTCAGCAGAGCGCAGATACCAAATACTGTCCTTCTAGTGTAGCC
GTAGTTAGGCCACCACTTCAAGAACTCTGTAGCACCGCCTACATACCTCGCTCTGCTAATCCTGTTACCA
GTGGCTGCTGCCAGTGGCGATAAGTCGTGTCTTACCGGGTTGGACTCAAGACGATAGTTACCGGATAAGG
CGCAGCGGTCGGGCTGAACGGGGGGTTCGTGCACACAGCCCAGCTTGGAGCGAACGACCTACACCGAACT
GAGATACCTACAGCGTGAGCATTGAGAAAGCGCCACGCTTCCCGAAGGGAGAAAGGCGGACAGGTATCCG
GTAAGCGGCAGGGTCGGAACAGGAGAGCGCACGAGGGAGCTTCCAGGGGGAAACGCCTGGTATCTTTATA
GTCCTGTCGGGTTTCGCCACCTCTGACTTGAGCGTCGATTTTTGTGATGCTCGTCAGGGGGGCGGAGCCT
ATGGAAAAACGCCAGCAACGCGGCCTTTTTACGGTTCCTGGCCTTTTGCTGGCCTTTTGCTCACATGTT
Features (pLannotate 1.2.2; 11 found; start..end, strand, type, name):
    121..213     +  CDS            lacI (fragment): lac repressor; lacI; The lac repressor binds to the lac operator to inhibit transcription in E. coli. This inhibition can be relieved by adding lactose or isopropyl-β-D-thiogalactopyranoside (IPTG).
    268..295     -  terminator     rrnB T2 terminator: transcription terminator T2 from the E. coli rrnB gene
    427..470     +  terminator     rrnB T1 terminator: Escherichia coli rrnB; transcription terminator T1 from the E. coli rrnB gene
    517..553     -  CDS            lacZα (fragment): LacZα fragment of β-galactosidase; lacZ fragment
    624..747     -  protein_bind   attR2: mutant version of attR; recombination site for the Gateway® LR reaction LR Clonase™
    750..1463    +  CDS            EGFP: EGFP is a basic (constitutively fluorescent) green fluorescent protein published in 1996, derived from Aequorea victoria. It is reported to be a rapidly-maturing weak dimer with moderate acid sensitivity.
   1468..1488    -  protein_bind   attB3: mutant version of attB; core recombination site for the Gateway® BP reaction BP Clonase™
   1479..1564    -  protein_bind   attL1 (fragment): mutant version of attL; recombination site for the Gateway® LR reaction LR Clonase™
   1601..1619    -  promoter       T7 promoter: promoter for bacteriophage T7 RNA polymerase
   1753..2562    +  CDS            KanR: aminoglycoside phosphotransferase; aph(3')-Ia; confers resistance to kanamycin in bacteria or G418 (Geneticin®) in eukaryotes
   2709..3297    +  rep_origin     ori: high-copy-number ColE1/pMB1/pBR322/pUC origin of replication
