[The description below was written by a language model from this plasmid's Addgene catalogue record and pLannotate feature annotations shown in this document.]
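Description:
pDONR P2R-P3-EGFP is a Gateway entry clone built on the commercial pDONR P2R-P3 donor backbone and intended for propagation in E. coli. At 3,359 bp, it is maintained at high copy from a ColE1/pUC-type origin and selected with kanamycin through an aminoglycoside phosphotransferase (KanR) gene. As is usual for pDONR vectors, rrnB T1 and T2 transcription terminators sit upstream of the recombination cassette to insulate the insert from read-through transcription. M13 forward and reverse primer sites flank the cassette for sequencing, and a T7 promoter lies downstream of it in reverse orientation. The short lacI and lacZα fragments in the annotation appear to be backbone remnants rather than functional genes.

The payload is a promoterless EGFP coding sequence of about 0.7 kb, derived from Aequorea victoria GFP, that ends in a stop codon. It is flanked by an attR2 site on the 5' side. On the 3' side, the automated annotation reports an attB3 core overlapping an attL fragment labelled attL1, which most likely corresponds to the attL3 site expected in a P2R-P3 entry clone. This configuration makes EGFP the 3' module in a MultiSite Gateway LR reaction. Combined with compatible 5' and middle entry clones and a destination vector, it yields a chimeric cDNA for a three-part fusion protein carrying EGFP at the C-terminus. Expression depends entirely on the promoter of the chosen destination vector. The depositor notes that residue 40 is valine rather than the phenylalanine found in other EGFP sequences, a difference that does not seem to affect fluorescence. The plasmid belongs to a toolkit for assembling customized fusion proteins in any Gateway destination expression vector.
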