Addgene plasmid #48349: pDONR P2R-P3-EGFP
Purpose: Contributes the coding sequence for EGFP as the 3’-module during MultiSite Gateway-cloning of chimeric cDNAs encoding three-part fusion proteins.
Depositing lab: Anna Planas & Tomas Santalucia. Depositing organization: Instituto de Investigaciones Biomedicas Agusto Pi i Sunyer. Publication: A plasmid toolkit for cloning chimeric cDNAs encoding customized fusion proteins into any Gateway destination expression vector. Buj R, Iglesias N, Planas AM, Santalucia T. BMC Mol Biol. 2013 Aug 20;14(1):18. doi: 10.1186/1471-2199-14-18. PubMed 23957834.
Backbone
  Vector backbone: pDONRP2R-P3
  Backbone manufacturer: Life Technologies/Invitrogen
  Backbone size w/o insert (bp): 2651
  Total vector size (bp): 3359
  Vector type: Gateway entry vector
Growth in bacteria
  Bacterial resistance: Kanamycin, 50 μg/mL
  Growth temperature: 37°C
  Growth strain: Top10
  Copy number: High Copy
Gene/Insert
  Gene/Insert name: EGFP
  Species: Synthetic; Aequorea victoria
  Insert size (bp): 708
  Mutation: Aminoacid 40 is valine in our sequence, while it is phenylalanine in other EGFP sequences. This does not seem to affect fluorescence. Contains a stop codon.
  Promoter: none
  Cloning method: Gateway Cloning
  Sequencing primers: 5′ M13 forward (-20); 3′ M13 reverse
Resource information
  A portion of this plasmid was derived from a plasmid made by: Clontech
Terms and licenses: Academic/Nonprofit Terms; Industry Terms: Not Available to Industry
How to cite: pDONR P2R-P3-EGFP was a gift from Anna Planas & Tomas Santalucia (Addgene plasmid # 48349 ; http://n2t.net/addgene:48349 ; RRID:Addgene_48349)
