>Addgene plasmid #48349 | pDONR P2R-P3-EGFP | addgene partial sequence | sequence record 73001 | M13pUC-Fwd 5'-CCCAGTCACGACGTTGTAAAACG-3'
CAGCTCTAGAGCTCGAATTCTACAGGTCACTAATACCATCTAAGTAGTTGGTTCATAGTGACTGCATATG
TTGTGTTTTACAGTATTATGTAGTCTGTTTTTTATGCAAAATCTAATTTAATATATTGATATTTATATCA
TTTTACGTTTCTCGTTCAACTTTCTTGTACAAAGTGGACATGGTGAGCAAGGGCGAGGAGCTGTTCACCG
GGGTGGTGCCCATCCTGGTCGAGCTGGACGGCGACGTAAACGGCCACAAGGTCAGCGTGTCCGGCGAGGG
CGAGGGCGATGCCACCTACGGCAAGCTGACCCTGAAGTTCATCTGCACCACCGGCAAGCTGCCCGTGCCC
TGGCCCACCCTCGTGACCACCCTGACCTACGGCGTGCAGTGCTTCAGCCGCTACCCCGACCACATGAAGC
AGCACGACTTCTTCAAGTCCGCCATGCCCGAAGGCTACGTCCAGGAGCGCACCATCTTCTTCAAGGACGA
CGGCAACTACAAGACCCGCGCCGAGGTGAAGTTCGAGGGCGACACCCTGGTGAACCGCATCGAGCTGAAG
GGCATCGACTTCAAGGAGGACGGCAACATCCTGGGGCACAAGCTGGAGTACAACTACAACAGCCACAACG
TCTATATCATGGCCGACAAGCAGAAGAACGGCATCAAGGTGAACTTCAAGATCCGCCACAACATCGAGGA
CGGCAGCGTGCAGCTCGCCGACCACTACCAGCAGAACACCCCCATCGGCGACGGCCCCGTGCTGCTGCCC
GACAACCACTACCTGAGCACCCAGTCCGCCCTGAGCAAAGACCCCAACGAGAAGCGCGATCACATGGTCC
TGCTGGAGTTCGTGACCGCCGCCGGGATCACTCTCGGCATGGACGAGCTGTACTAAACAACTTTATTATA
CAAAGTTGGCATTATAAAAAAGCATTGCTTATCAATTTGTTGCAACGAACAGGTCACTATCAGTCAAA
